Addgene plasmid #244300: pAAVLINK-EF1alpha-5'-GRIN2A
Purpose: 5' AAVLINK plasmid for GRIN2A expression
Depositing lab: Zhonghua Lu. Depositing organization: Shenzhen Institute of Advanced Technology (SIAT), Chinese Academy of Sciences. Publication: AAVLINK: A potent DNA-recombination method for large cargo delivery in gene therapy. Lin J, Lin Y, Liu N, Cao W, Zhang J, Wen S, Zhang Y, Liao W, Hong Z, Lin Y, Liu Q, Liu H, Li Q, Chen B, Li M, Luo Z, Yang L, Yang Y, Zheng SH, Wang Y, Chu H, Hu Y, Qin Y, Luo BX, Tian S, Chen Y, Yan T, Yang L, Wang H, Liu T, Jiang Y, Lu Z. Cell. 2026 Feb 5;189(3):969-986.e17. doi: 10.1016/j.cell.2025.12.039. Epub 2026 Jan 27. PubMed 41605211.
Backbone
  Vector backbone: pAAV-MCS2
  Backbone manufacturer: Steve Jackson (Addgene # 46954)
  Vector type: AAV
Growth in bacteria
  Bacterial resistance: Ampicillin, 100 μg/mL
  Growth temperature: 37°C
  Growth strain: NEB Stable
  Copy number: High Copy
Gene/Insert
  Gene/Insert name: GRIN2A
  Species: H. sapiens (human)
  Entrez Gene: GRIN2A (a.k.a. EPND, FESD, GluN2A, LKS, NMDAR2A, NR2A)
  Promoter: EF1alpha
  Tag / fusion protein: HA (N terminal on insert)
  Cloning method: Restriction Enzyme; 5′ cloning site unknown (unknown if destroyed)
Terms and licenses: Academic/Nonprofit Terms; Industry Terms: Not Available to Industry
Depositor comments: See publication for corresponding AAV Link vectors.
How to cite: pAAVLINK-EF1alpha-5'-GRIN2A was a gift from Zhonghua Lu (Addgene plasmid # 244300 ; http://n2t.net/addgene:244300 ; RRID:Addgene_244300)
