[The description below was written by a language model from this plasmid's Addgene catalogue record and pLannotate feature annotations shown in this document.]
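Description:
pAAVLINK-EF1alpha-5'-GRIN2A is an AAV transfer plasmid built on the pAAV-MCS2 backbone and serves as the 5' half of a two-vector AAVLINK system for delivering human GRIN2A, which encodes the GluN2A subunit of NMDA-type glutamate receptors. The plasmid is about 6.1 kb. It is maintained in E. coli through a high-copy ColE1/pUC-type origin with ampicillin selection (AmpR under its own bla promoter), and it also carries an f1 phage origin. AAV2 inverted terminal repeats flank the payload and allow the intervening cassette to be packaged into recombinant AAV particles. They are annotated only as fragments in the sequence-derived feature table, a common outcome for these structured repeats. The recorded recombination-deficient growth strain is consistent with the need to keep ITRs intact.

Between the ITRs, an EF-1α core promoter followed by a truncated HTLV-1 5' LTR segment (a composite arrangement generally used to boost expression) drives a partial GRIN2A coding sequence of roughly 2.6 kb, annotated as a fragment. The catalogue entry lists an N-terminal HA tag, although the feature table does not annotate it separately. The coding fragment runs directly into a short piece of the chimeric β-globin/immunoglobulin intron, which probably supplies a splice donor, and this is followed by a lox2272 site just before the downstream ITR. No polyadenylation signal is annotated. This layout suggests that Cre-mediated recombination at lox2272 joins this genome to a matching 3' vector carrying the rest of GRIN2A, after which splicing removes the junction to restore a full-length transcript. The record does not spell out this mechanism or identify the partner vectors, referring instead to the associated publication. The intended use is expression of a gene too large for a single AAV.
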