Features (pLannotate 1.2.2; 16 found; start..end, strand, type, name):
     12..39      +  repeat_region  AAV2 ITR (fragment): inverted terminal repeat of adeno-associated virus serotype 2 inverted
     68..95      +  repeat_region  AAV2 ITR (fragment): inverted terminal repeat of adeno-associated virus serotype 2 inverted
    145..161     -  misc_feature   MCS (fragment): pUC18/19 multiple cloning site
    187..398     +  promoter       EF-1α core promoter: core promoter for human elongation factor EF-1α
    411..679     +  LTR            5' LTR (truncated): truncated 5' long terminal repeat (LTR) from human T-cell leukemia virus (HTLV) type 1
    713..3307    +  CDS            GRIN2A (fragment): NMDE1_HUMAN - Also known as NMDAR2A. Experimental evidence at protein level: Swiss-Prot protein existence level 1. Component of NMDA receptor complexes that function as heterotetrameric, ligand-gated ion channels with high calcium permeability and voltage-dependent sensitivity to magnesium. Channel activation requires binding of the neurotransmitter glutamate to the epsilon subunit, glycine binding to the zeta subunit, plus membrane depolarization to eliminate channel inhibition by Mg(2+) (PubMed:8768735, PubMed:26919761, PubMed:26875626, PubMed:28105280). Sensitivity to glutamate and channel
   3307..3347    +  intron         chimeric intron (fragment): chimera between introns from human β-globin and immunoglobulin heavy chain genes
   3356..3384    +  protein_bind   lox2272 (fragment): Cre-mediated recombination occurs in the 8-bp core sequence (GGATACTT). lox2272 sites are compatible with each other, but incompatible with loxP or loxN sites (Lee and Saito, 1988). Cre recombinase
   3429..3510    +  repeat_region  AAV2 ITR (fragment): inverted terminal repeat of adeno-associated virus serotype 2 inverted
   3552..3603    -  misc_feature   bom (fragment): basis of mobility region from pBR322
   3622..4077    +  rep_origin     f1 ori (sequence partly withheld): f1 bacteriophage origin of replication; arrow indicates direction of (+) strand synthesis
   4078..4127    -  misc_feature   bom (fragment): basis of mobility region from pBR322
   4229..4264    -  CDS            rop (fragment): Rop protein, which maintains plasmids at low copy number; rop
   4359..4463    +  promoter       AmpR promoter: bla
   4464..5324    +  CDS            AmpR: β-lactamase; bla; confers resistance to ampicillin, carbenicillin, and related antibiotics
   5495..6083    +  rep_origin     ori: high-copy-number ColE1/pMB1/pBR322/pUC origin of replication
>Addgene plasmid #244300 | pAAVLINK-EF1alpha-5'-GRIN2A | addgene full sequence | sequence record 491769 | Addgene NGS Result
CCTGCAGGCAGCTGCGCGCTCGCTCGCTCACTGAGGCCGCCCGGGCGTCGGGCGACCTTTGGTCGCCCGG
CCTCAGTGAGCGAGCGAGCGCGCAGAGAGGGAGTGGCCAACTCCATCACTAGGGGTTCCTGCGGCCGCAC
GCGTGTCGACTCTAGAGGATCTGCGATCGCTCCGGTGCCCGTCAGTGGGCAGAGCGCACATCGCCCACAG
TCCCCGAGAAGTTGGGGGGAGGGGTCGGCAATTGAACGGGTGCCTAGAGAAGGTGGCGCGGGGTAAACTG
GGAAAGTGATGTCGTGTACTGGCTCCGCCTTTTTCCCGAGGGTGGGGGAGAACCGTATATAAGTGCAGTA
GTCGCCGTGAACGTTCTTTTTCGCAACGGGTTTGCCGCCAGAACACAGCTGAAGCTTCGAGGGGCTCGCA
TCTCTCCTTCACGCGCCCGCCGCCCTACCTGAGGCCGCCATCCACGCCGGTTGAGTCGCGTTCTGCCGCC
TCCCGCCTGTGGTGCCTCCTGAACTGCGTCCGCCGTCTAGGTAAGTTTAAAGCTCAGGTCGAGACCGGGC
CTTTGTCCGGCGCTCCCTTGGAGCCTACCTAGACTCAGCCGGCTCTCCACGCTTTGCCTGACCCTGCTTG
CTCAACTCTACGTCTTTGTTTCGTTTTCTGTTCTGCGCCGTTACAGATCCAAGCTGTGACCGGCGCCTAC
CGTACGGCCACCATGGGCAGAGTGGGCTATTGGACCCTGCTGGTGCTGCCGGCCCTTCTGGTCTGGCGCG
GTCCGGCGCCGAGCGCGGCGGCGGAGAAGGGTCCCCCCGCGCTAAATATTGCGGTGATGCTGGGTCACAG
CCACGACGTGACAGAGCGCGAACTTCGAACACTGTGGGGCCCCGAGCAGGCGGCGGGGCTGCCCCTGGAC
GTGAACGTGGTAGCTCTGCTGATGAACCGCACCGACCCCAAGAGCCTCATCACGCACGTGTGCGACCTCA
TGTCCGGGGCACGCATCCACGGCCTCGTGTTTGGGGACGACACGGACCAGGAGGCCGTAGCCCAGATGCT
GGATTTTATCTCCTCCCACACCTTCGTCCCCATCTTGGGCATTCATGGGGGCGCATCTATGATCATGGCT
GACAAGGATCCGACGTCTACCTTCTTCCAGTTTGGAGCGTCCATCCAGCAGCAAGCCACGGTCATGCTGA
AGATCATGCAGGATTATGACTGGCATGTCTTCTCCCTGGTGACCACTATCTTCCCTGGCTACAGGGAATT
CATCAGCTTCGTCAAGACCACAGTGGACAACAGCTTTGTGGGCTGGGACATGCAGAATGTGATCACACTG
GACACTTCCTTTGAGGATGCAAAGACACAAGTCCAGCTGAAGAAGATCCACTCTTCTGTCATCTTGCTCT
ACTGTTCCAAAGACGAGGCTGTTCTCATTCTGAGTGAGGCCCGCTCCCTTGGCCTCACCGGGTATGATTT
CTTCTGGATTGTCCCCAGCTTGGTCTCTGGGAACACGGAGCTCATCCCAAAAGAGTTTCCATCGGGACTC
ATTTCTGTCTCCTACGATGACTGGGACTACAGCCTGGAGGCGAGAGTGAGGGACGGCATTGGCATCCTAA
CCACCGCTGCATCTTCTATGCTGGAGAAGTTCTCCTACATCCCCGAGGCCAAGGCCAGCTGCTACGGGCA
GATGGAGAGGCCAGAGGTCCCGATGCACACCTTGCACCCATTTATGGTCAATGTTACATGGGATGGCAAA
GACTTATCCTTCACTGAGGAAGGCTACCAGGTGCACCCCAGGCTGGTGGTGATTGTGCTGAACAAAGACC
GGGAATGGGAAAAGGTGGGCAAGTGGGAGAACCATACGCTGAGCCTGAGGCACGCCGTGTGGCCCAGGTA
CAAGTCCTTCTCCGACTGTGAGCCGGATGACAACCATCTCAGCATCGTCACCCTGGAGGAGGCCCCATTC
GTCATCGTGGAAGACATAGACCCCCTGACCGAGACGTGTGTGAGGAACACCGTGCCATGTCGGAAGTTCG
TCAAAATCAACAATTCAACCAATGAGGGGATGAATGTGAAGAAATGCTGCAAGGGGTTCTGCATTGATAT
TCTGAAGAAGCTTTCCAGAACTGTGAAGTTTACTTACGACCTCTATCTGGTGACCAATGGGAAGCATGGC
AAGAAAGTTAACAATGTGTGGAATGGAATGATCGGTGAAGTGGTCTATCAACGGGCAGTCATGGCAGTTG
GCTCGCTCACCATCAATGAGGAACGTTCTGAAGTGGTGGACTTCTCTGTGCCCTTTGTGGAAACGGGAAT
CAGTGTCATGGTTTCAAGAAGTAATGGCACCGTCTCACCTTCTGCTTTTCTAGAACCATTCAGCGCCTCT
GTCTGGGTGATGATGTTTGTGATGCTGCTCATTGTTTCTGCCATAGCTGTTTTTGTCTTTGAATACTTCA
GCCCTGTTGGATACAACAGAAACTTAGCCAAAGGGAAAGCACCCCATGGGCCTTCTTTTACAATTGGAAA
AGCTATATGGCTTCTTTGGGGCCTGGTGTTCAATAACTCCGTGCCTGTCCAGAATCCTAAAGGGACCACC
AGCAAGATCATGGTATCTGTATGGGCCTTCTTCGCTGTCATATTCCTGGCTAGCTACACAGCCAATCTGG
CTGCCTTCATGATCCAAGAGGAATTTGTGGACCAAGTGACCGGCCTCAGTGACAAAAAGTTTCAGAGACC
TCATGACTATTCCCCACCTTTTCGATTTGGGACAGTGCCTAATGGAAGCACGGAGAGAAACATTCGGAAT
AACTATCCCTACATGCATCAGTACATGACCAAATTTAATCAGAAAGGAGTAGAGGACGCCTTGGTCAGCC
TGAAAACGGGGAAGCTGGACGCTTTCATCTACGATGCCGCAGTCTTGAATTACAAGGCTGGGAGGGATGA
AGGCTGCAAGCTGGTGACCATCGGGAGTGGGTACATCTTTGCCACCACCGGTTATGGAATTGCCCTTCAG
AAAGGCTCTCCTTGGAAGAGGCAGATCGACCTGGCCTTGCTTCAGTTTGTGGGTGATGGTGAGATGGAGG
AGCTGGAGACCCTGTGGCTCACTGGGATCTGCCACAACGAGAAGAACGAGGTGATGAGCAGCCAGCTGGA
CATTGACAACATGGCGGGCGTATTCTACATGCTGGCTGCCGCCATGGCCCTTAGCCTCATCACCTTCATC
TGGGAGCACCTCTTCTACTGGAAGCTGCGCTTCTGTTTCACGGGCGTGTGCTCCGACCGGCCTGGGTTGC
TCTTCTCCATCAGCAGGTAAGTATCAAGGTTACAAGACAGGTTTAAGGAGACCAATAAGCTATTATTCGT
ATAGGATACTTTATACGAAGTTATTAAGTTATGGAGACCGGTGTGGCACGTGCGGACCGAGCGGCCGCAG
GAACCCCTAGTGATGGAGTTGGCCACTCCCTCTCTGCGCGCTCGCTCGCTCACTGAGGCCGGGCGACCAA
AGGTCGCCCGGCCTCAGTGAGCGAGCGAGCGCGCAGCTGCCTGCAGGGGCGCCTGATGCGGTATTTTCTC
CTTACGCATCTGTGCGGTATTTCACACCGCATA
[95 nt withheld, positions 3604-3698]
T
[46 nt withheld, positions 3700-3745]
C
[141 nt withheld, positions 3747-3887]
CCTTTGACGTTGGAGTCCACGTTCTTT
[37 nt withheld, positions 3915-3951]
ACTCTATCTCGGGCTATTCTTTTGATTTATAAGGGATTTTGCCGATTTCGGTCTATTGGTTAAAAAATGA
GCTGATTTAACAAAAATTTAACGCGAATTTTAACAAAATATTAACGTTTACAATTTTATGGTGCACTCTC
AGTACAATCTGCTCTGATGCCGCATAGTTAAGCCAGCCCCGACACCCGCCAACACCCGCTGACGCGCCCT
GACGGGCTTGTCTGCTCCCGGCATCCGCTTACAGACAAGCTGTGACCGTCTCCGGGAGCTGCATGTGTCA
GAGGTTTTCACCGTCATCACCGAAACGCGCGAGACGAAAGGGCCTCGTGATACGCCTATTTTTATAGGTT
AATGTCATGATAATAATGGTTTCTTAGACGTCAGGTGGCACTTTTCGGGGAAATGTGCGCGGAACCCCTA
TTTGTTTATTTTTCTAAATACATTCAAATATGTATCCGCTCATGAGACAATAACCCTGATAAATGCTTCA
ATAATATTGAAAAAGGAAGAGTATGAGTATTCAACATTTCCGTGTCGCCCTTATTCCCTTTTTTGCGGCA
TTTTGCCTTCCTGTTTTTGCTCACCCAGAAACGCTGGTGAAAGTAAAAGATGCTGAAGATCAGTTGGGTG
CACGAGTGGGTTACATCGAACTGGATCTCAACAGCGGTAAGATCCTTGAGAGTTTTCGCCCCGAAGAACG
TTTTCCAATGATGAGCACTTTTAAAGTTCTGCTATGTGGCGCGGTATTATCCCGTATTGACGCCGGGCAA
GAGCAACTCGGTCGCCGCATACACTATTCTCAGAATGACTTGGTTGAGTACTCACCAGTCACAGAAAAGC
ATCTTACGGATGGCATGACAGTAAGAGAATTATGCAGTGCTGCCATAACCATGAGTGATAACACTGCGGC
CAACTTACTTCTGACAACGATCGGAGGACCGAAGGAGCTAACCGCTTTTTTGCACAACATGGGGGATCAT
GTAACTCGCCTTGATCGTTGGGAACCGGAGCTGAATGAAGCCATACCAAACGACGAGCGTGACACCACGA
TGCCTGTAGCAATGGCAACAACGTTGCGCAAACTATTAACTGGCGAACTACTTACTCTAGCTTCCCGGCA
ACAATTAATAGACTGGATGGAGGCGGATAAAGTTGCAGGACCACTTCTGCGCTCGGCCCTTCCGGCTGGC
TGGTTTATTGCTGATAAATCTGGAGCCGGTGAGCGTGGGTCTCGCGGTATCATTGCAGCACTGGGGCCAG
ATGGTAAGCCCTCCCGTATCGTAGTTATCTACACGACGGGGAGTCAGGCAACTATGGATGAACGAAATAG
ACAGATCGCTGAGATAGGTGCCTCACTGATTAAGCATTGGTAACTGTCAGACCAAGTTTACTCATATATA
CTTTAGATTGATTTAAAACTTCATTTTTAATTTAAAAGGATCTAGGTGAAGATCCTTTTTGATAATCTCA
TGACCAAAATCCCTTAACGTGAGTTTTCGTTCCACTGAGCGTCAGACCCCGTAGAAAAGATCAAAGGATC
TTCTTGAGATCCTTTTTTTCTGCGCGTAATCTGCTGCTTGCAAACAAAAAAACCACCGCTACCAGCGGTG
GTTTGTTTGCCGGATCAAGAGCTACCAACTCTTTTTCCGAAGGTAACTGGCTTCAGCAGAGCGCAGATAC
CAAATACTGTTCTTCTAGTGTAGCCGTAGTTAGGCCACCACTTCAAGAACTCTGTAGCACCGCCTACATA
CCTCGCTCTGCTAATCCTGTTACCAGTGGCTGCTGCCAGTGGCGATAAGTCGTGTCTTACCGGGTTGGAC
TCAAGACGATAGTTACCGGATAAGGCGCAGCGGTCGGGCTGAACGGGGGGTTCGTGCACACAGCCCAGCT
TGGAGCGAACGACCTACACCGAACTGAGATACCTACAGCGTGAGCTATGAGAAAGCGCCACGCTTCCCGA
AGGGAGAAAGGCGGACAGGTATCCGGTAAGCGGCAGGGTCGGAACAGGAGAGCGCACGAGGGAGCTTCCA
GGGGGAAACGCCTGGTATCTTTATAGTCCTGTCGGGTTTCGCCACCTCTGACTTGAGCGTCGATTTTTGT
GATGCTCGTCAGGGGGGCGGAGCCTATGGAAAAACGCCAGCAACGCGGCCTTTTTACGGTTCCTGGCCTT
TTGCTGGCCTTTTGCTCACATGT
